Addgene plasmid #176694: pLIB-RSP5
Purpose: Expression of Chlamydomonas reinhardtii RSP5 recombinant protein in insect cells
Depositing lab: Ron Vale. Depositing organization: University of California, San Francisco (UCSF). Publication: Structure of the radial spoke head and insights into its role in mechanoregulation of ciliary beating. Grossman-Haham I, Coudray N, Yu Z, Wang F, Zhang N, Bhabha G, Vale RD. Nat Struct Mol Biol. 2021 Jan;28(1):20-28. doi: 10.1038/s41594-020-00519-9. Epub 2020 Dec 14. PubMed 33318704.
Backbone
  Vector backbone: pLIB
  Backbone size w/o insert (bp): 4886
  Vector type: Insect Expression
Growth in bacteria
  Bacterial resistance: Ampicillin, 100 μg/mL
  Growth temperature: 37°C
  Growth strain: Mach1
  Copy number: High Copy
Gene/Insert
  Gene/Insert name: RSP5
  Species: Chlamydomonas reinhardtii
  Mutation: None
  Entrez Gene: RSP5 (a.k.a. CHLREDRAFT_190792)
  Promoter: polyhedrin
  Cloning method: Gibson Cloning
  Sequencing primers: 5′ CGTAACAGTTTTGTAATAAAAAAACCTATAAATATTCCGG; 3′ GCAAGTAAAACCTCTACAAATGTGGTATGG
Terms and licenses: Academic/Nonprofit Terms; Industry Terms: Not Available to Industry
How to cite: pLIB-RSP5 was a gift from Ron Vale (Addgene plasmid # 176694 ; http://n2t.net/addgene:176694 ; RRID:Addgene_176694)
