[The description below was written by a language model from this plasmid's Addgene catalogue record and pLannotate feature annotations shown in this document.]
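Description:
pLIB-RSP5 is a baculovirus transfer plasmid built on the pLIB backbone for producing the Chlamydomonas reinhardtii radial spoke protein RSP5 in insect cells. The sequenced plasmid is about 6.5 kb. In E. coli it is maintained from a high-copy ColE1/pUC-type origin and selected with ampicillin through the β-lactamase gene. An f1 origin is also present, and short annotated fragments (R6K γ ori, lacZα, bom, a T7 gene 10-derived tag, an integron-associated ORF) appear to be backbone remnants rather than functional parts.

The expression cassette places the unmutated RSP5 coding sequence, inserted by Gibson assembly, under the very late polyhedrin promoter from Autographa californica nucleopolyhedrovirus, followed by an SV40 polyadenylation signal. No affinity or epitope tag is annotated or recorded for the insert. This cassette, together with a gentamicin resistance gene (aacC1) driven from the class 1 integron Pc promoter, lies between the Tn7L and Tn7R ends of a mini-Tn7 element, whereas the AmpR gene and replication origins lie outside it. That arrangement is the standard layout for Tn7-mediated transposition of the cassette into a baculoviral bacmid, with gentamicin marking the transposed segment. The resulting recombinant baculovirus then drives strong late-phase expression in infected insect cells. A single loxP site upstream of the polyhedrin promoter offers a Cre recombination handle for fusing plasmids into multigene assemblies.

RSP5 is a component of the flagellar radial spokes, which help regulate dynein arm activity and the ciliary bending pattern. The associated work concerns the structure of the radial spoke head, so the plasmid serves to supply recombinant RSP5 for structural study.
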