Features (pLannotate 1.2.2; 18 found; start..end, strand, type, name):
    510..538     -  promoter       Pc promoter: intI1 (promoter lies within the coding sequence); class 1 integron promoter
    516..878     -  CDS            YPR2_ECOLX (fragment): Protein predicted: Swiss-Prot protein existence level 4. From Escherichia coli.
    878..905     -  rep_origin     R6K γ ori (fragment): γ replication origin from E. coli plasmid R6K; requires the R6K initiator protein pi for replication
    934..967     +  protein_bind   loxP: Cre-mediated recombination occurs in the 8-bp core sequence (GCATACAT). Cre recombinase
   1015..1106    +  promoter       polyhedrin promoter: polh from Autographa californica; promoter for the baculovirus polyhedrin gene
   1149..2729    +  CDS            RSP5: RSP5_CHLRE - Experimental evidence at protein level: Swiss-Prot protein existence level 1. Flagellar radial spokes contribute to the regulation of dynein arm activity and thus the pattern of flagellar bending. They consist of a thin stalk, which is attached to the a subfiber of the outer doublet microtubule, and a bulbous head, which is attached to the stalk and appears to interact with the projections from the central pair of microtubules. From Chlamydomonas reinhardtii (Chlamydomonas smithii).
   2756..2839    +  CDS            large T antigen (fragment): large T antigen from SV40 (simian virus 40)
   2862..2996    +  polyA_signal   SV40 poly(A) signal: SV40 polyadenylation signal
   3025..3074    +  CDS            SET1 (fragment): solubility-enhancement tag derived from T7 phage gene 10B
   3106..3271    -  mobile_element Tn7L: mini-Tn7 element (left end of the Tn7 transposon) Tn7
   3434..3450    +  CDS            lacZα (fragment): LacZα fragment of β-galactosidase; lacZ fragment
   3455..3909    +  rep_origin     f1 ori (sequence partly withheld): f1 bacteriophage origin of replication; arrow indicates direction of (+) strand synthesis
   3935..4039    +  promoter       AmpR promoter: bla
   4040..4900    +  CDS            AmpR: β-lactamase; bla; confers resistance to ampicillin, carbenicillin, and related antibiotics
   5071..5659    +  rep_origin     ori: high-copy-number ColE1/pMB1/pBR322/pUC origin of replication
   5845..5896    -  misc_feature   bom (fragment): basis of mobility region from pBR322
   5964..6188    -  mobile_element Tn7R: mini-Tn7 element (right end of the Tn7 transposon) Tn7
   6255..321     -  CDS            GmR (across the origin): gentamycin acetyltransferase; aacC1; confers resistance to gentamycin
>Addgene plasmid #176694 | pLIB-RSP5 | addgene full sequence | sequence record 346869 | Addgene NGS Result
ATAGATCTCACTACGCGGCTGCTCAAACTTGGGCAGAACGTAAGCCGCGAGAGCGCCAACAACCGCTTCT
TGGTCGAAGGCAGCAAGCGCGATGAATGTCTTACTACGGAGCAAGTTCCCGAGGTAATCGGAGTCCGGCT
GATGTTGGGAGTAGGTGGCTACGTCTCCGAACTCACGACCGAAAAGATCAAGAGCAGCCCGCATGGATTT
GACTTGGTCAGGGCCGAGCCTACATGTGCGAATGATGCCCATACTTGAGCCACCTAACTTTGTTTTAGGG
CGACTGCCCTGCTGCGTAACATCGTTGCTGCTGCGTAACATCGTTGCTGCTCCATAACATCAAACATCGA
CCCACGGCGTAACGCGCTTGCTGCTTGGATGCCCGAGGCATAGACTGTACAAAAAAACAGTCATAACAAG
CCATGAAAACCGCCACTGCGCCGTTACCACCGCTGCGTTCGGTCAAGGTTCTGGACCAGTTGCGTGAGCG
CATACGCTACTTGCATTACAGTTTACGAACCGAACAGGCTTATGTCAACTGGGTTTGTGCCTTCATCCGT
TTCCACGGTGTGCGTCACCCGGCAACCTTGGGCAGCAGCGAAGTCGAGGCATTTCTGTCCTGGCTGGCGA
ACGAGCGCAAGGTTTCGGTCTCCACGCATCGTCAGGCATTGGCGGCCTTGCTGTTCTTCTACGGCAAGGT
GCTGTGCACGGATCTGCCCTTGCTTCAGGAGATCGGTAGACCTCGGCCGTCGCGGCGCTTGCCGGTGGTG
CTGACCCCGGATGAAGTGGTTCGCATCCTCGGTTTTCTGGAAGGCGAGCATCGTTTGTTCGCCCAGGACT
CTAGCTATAGTTCTAGTGGTTGGCTACAGCTTTGTTTGTACTATCAACAGGTTGAACTGCTGATCAACAG
ATCCTCTACGCGGCCGCGGTACCATAACTTCGTATAGCATACATTATACGAAGTTATCTGGTTTTACTAG
TATCGATTCGCGACCTACTCCGGAATATTAATAGATCATGGAGATAATTAAAATGATAACCATCTCGCAA
ATAAATAAGTATTTTACTGTTTTCGTAACAGTTTTGTAATAAAAAAACCTATAAATATTCCGGATTATTC
ATACCGTCCCACCATCGGGCGCGGATCCATGTCCGAGCCCGGAGAAGAGCCTGTAGCTGCGCCCGCTGGC
CCAGCACCCGACCCAGTACTGAATGAATTGTATGGATCGGAGAGGCCAGCGGTCGAGCTCCTTCCGGGAG
TGCCACTCAGTCCCATCGTAAATTCATGCTGGCTTCCCGCGGATGCAAAAGCAATGCTCGCGGAATCCTG
GATACCCGTGCCTCCAGAGGATGCAGGAGAAGAGGCAGGTCCTCCGCCCCCAGCGTTTGAAGCGGCCGCC
CCGGAGTATAATGAATTGGTCCGTCGCTTGGCAAAAACCGCTCCATTCCGCAAATGGAACGAATTGACTA
TTCAGGCGAAACAACTTGAACAGGAAGTTGCGGGTCTGAAAGGACCGGACGCCGAAGCGAAACAAGCTGA
ACTCGAAAATGTTAAAGTCCAGATAGCTGATGCTGAGGCGGCGGTTGCTGAGGTGAAACAGAGCTTTTCT
GACGATCCTCTCTCACTTACAGGTTGGATGCAGGCCCTTACCGACTTGGCAGACGGAGGTATGACGACAT
TTGAGGTATCTGGCCAAGGATGGCCCTACTGCTCTCTGAGACAGTTGTTTGGCGAGATGCCGAGTGCCGC
GCCGCCCGCCGGTTTTTTCGATGGAGTCGAGCGTGTGCTTGGCACCTTCAAACGTAGATACGAGAAAGAG
CGTGGCCCAGGATCAGTGCAATTGATGCTTAAACTCGCTCCAAATGTGTTCTCTGATGCTTGGTCTACGG
GAGGCGCCCCGGCTGCAGTGGCTGCAGTGGAGGCTTATGTGGAGCGCGCGAGGGCCAACGTGTTTGGTCC
TGATGGTGGTGTTACACCGGAAGGTGTACCAGAGCCACTCGACCTCGTGCAGCTTGTCTGGTGGGACTTC
GCGGCGGCTGATCCCTTGCCCGTTCTTAAGGCTCTTCAGCGCATGGCCACAGACCAGCTCCAAGTGGATG
AAGACAGCGGTGAGGTCTCTGTATCCGAACCAAAGAAAATTCGTGGCATTGGCCTTGTGGACTTCCCCGC
CGATCGCCTCAAAGCGGCGATACAAGCGGGAGTCCCCATAACTTGCGTCCAGGTCGAGCACTCAGTGCTT
GTAAGATCCGCCCAACCTGTACTCGATCTGTGTGCAAAATACGGAATCAAGGTACTGGCCAGGGGTGGAA
CTCTGGGTGGCCTTCTTTCCGCGAAATACTTGGGTGCTCCACCCCCGGATCCGGTTAGAGGTGATGCGGA
TCTGGATTCTGTACCCGGCTGTCTGGATGCGGTTAACAATGTCGGTGGCTGGGCTCGTCTCCAAGCGGCA
CTCGCAGTAATTAAAGGTATAGCAGACAAGCATGGCGTCAAACCTGAAACTGTTGCATTGCGTTGGCAGA
TCGACGCAGGATGTTTTCCGCTCGTAACTACGAGGTGGTCATCGCGTGTATGGCGCCAGTTCGGTTACGA
AGGTTGGAGTTCGTTTGAGGTGAGTGGCGGCAGACCAGGAGTCGATGGACCACTTTTTCAAGTCGAAAGT
TTCCTCGACGTAGAAGATGTACGTGCTCTTGCGGGACTGGCTGCGGTTCATCTGGGTCCCAAAGCGGGCT
AAAAGCTTGTCGAGAAGTACTAGAGGATCATAATCAGCCATACCACATTTGTAGAGGTTTTACTTGCTTT
AAAAAACCTCCCACACCTCCCCCTGAACCTGAAACATAAAATGAATGCAATTGTTGTTGTTAACTTGTTT
ATTGCAGCTTATAATGGTTACAAATAAAGCAATAGCATCACAAATTTCACAAATAAAGCATTTTTTTCAC
TGCATTCTAGTTGTGGTTTGTCCAAACTCATCAATGTATCTTATCATGTCTGGATCTGATCACTGCTTGA
GCCTAGAAGATCCGGCTGCTAACAAAGCCCGAAAGGAAGCTGAGTTGGCTGCTGCCACCGCTGAGCAATA
ACTATCATAACCCCTAGGAGATCCGAACCAGATAAGTGAAATCTAGTTCCAAACTATTTTGTCATTTTTA
ATTTTCGTATTAGCTTACGACGCTACACCCAGTTCCCATCTATTTTGTCACTCTTCCCTAAATAATCCTT
AAAAACTCCATTTCCACCCCTCCCAGTTCCCAACTATTTTGTCCGCCCACAGCGGGGCATTTTTCTTCCT
GTTATGTTTTTAATCAAACATCCTGCCAACTCCATGTGACAAACCGTCATCTTCGGCTACTTTTTCTCTG
TCACAGAATGAAAATTTTTCTGTCATCTCTTCGTTATTAATGTTTGTAATTGACTGAATATCAACGCTTA
TTTGCAGCCTGAATGGCGAATGGG
[124 nt withheld, positions 3455-3578]
C
[91 nt withheld, positions 3580-3670]
A
[49 nt withheld, positions 3672-3720]
CCTTTGACGTTGGAGTCCACGTTCTT
[37 nt withheld, positions 3747-3783]
ACCCTATCTCGGTCTATTCTTTTGATTTATAAGGGATTTTGCCGATTTCGGCCTATTGGTTAAAAAATGA
GCTGATTTAACAAAAATTTAACGCGAATTTTAACAAAATATTAACGCTTACAATTTAGGTGGCACTTTTC
GGGGAAATGTGCGCGGAACCCCTATTTGTTTATTTTTCTAAATACATTCAAATATGTATCCGCTCATGAG
ACAATAACCCTGATAAATGCTTCAATAATATTGAAAAAGGAAGAGTATGAGTATTCAACATTTCCGTGTC
GCCCTTATTCCCTTTTTTGCGGCATTTTGCCTTCCTGTTTTTGCTCACCCAGAAACGCTGGTGAAAGTAA
AAGATGCTGAAGATCAGTTGGGTGCACGAGTGGGTTACATCGAACTGGATCTCAACAGCGGTAAGATCCT
TGAGAGTTTTCGCCCCGAAGAACGTTTTCCAATGATGAGCACTTTTAAAGTTCTGCTATGTGGCGCGGTA
TTATCCCGTATTGACGCCGGGCAAGAGCAACTCGGTCGCCGCATACACTATTCTCAGAATGACTTGGTTG
AGTACTCACCAGTCACAGAAAAGCATCTTACGGATGGCATGACAGTAAGAGAATTATGCAGTGCTGCCAT
AACCATGAGTGATAACACTGCGGCCAACTTACTTCTGACAACGATCGGAGGACCGAAGGAGCTAACCGCT
TTTTTGCACAACATGGGGGATCATGTAACTCGCCTTGATCGTTGGGAACCGGAGCTGAATGAAGCCATAC
CAAACGACGAGCGTGACACCACGATGCCTGTAGCAATGGCAACAACGTTGCGCAAACTATTAACTGGCGA
ACTACTTACTCTAGCTTCCCGGCAACAATTAATAGACTGGATGGAGGCGGATAAAGTTGCAGGACCACTT
CTGCGCTCGGCCCTTCCGGCTGGCTGGTTTATTGCTGATAAATCTGGAGCCGGTGAGCGTGGGTCTCGCG
GTATCATTGCAGCACTGGGGCCAGATGGTAAGCCCTCCCGTATCGTAGTTATCTACACGACGGGGAGTCA
GGCAACTATGGATGAACGAAATAGACAGATCGCTGAGATAGGTGCCTCACTGATTAAGCATTGGTAACTG
TCAGACCAAGTTTACTCATATATACTTTAGATTGATTTAAAACTTCATTTTTAATTTAAAAGGATCTAGG
TGAAGATCCTTTTTGATAATCTCATGACCAAAATCCCTTAACGTGAGTTTTCGTTCCACTGAGCGTCAGA
CCCCGTAGAAAAGATCAAAGGATCTTCTTGAGATCCTTTTTTTCTGCGCGTAATCTGCTGCTTGCAAACA
AAAAAACCACCGCTACCAGCGGTGGTTTGTTTGCCGGATCAAGAGCTACCAACTCTTTTTCCGAAGGTAA
CTGGCTTCAGCAGAGCGCAGATACCAAATACTATTCTTCTAGTGTAGCCGTAGTTAGGCCACCACTTCAA
GAACTCTGTAGCACCGCCTACATACCTCGCTCTGCTAATCCTGTTACCAGTGGCTGCTGCCAGTGGCGAT
AAGTCGTGTCTTACCGGGTTGGACTCAAGACGATAGTTACCGGATAAGGCGCAGCGGTCGGGCTGAACGG
GGGGTTCGTGCACACAGCCCAGCTTGGAGCGAACGACCTACACCGAACTGAGATACCTACAGCGTGAGCT
ATGAGAAAGCGCCACGCTTCCCGAAGGGAGAAAGGCGGACAGGTATCCGGTAAGCGGCAGGGTCGGAACA
GGAGAGCGCACGAGGGAGCTTCCAGGGGGAAACGCCTGGTATCTTTATAGTCCTGTCGGGTTTCGCCACC
TCTGACTTGAGCGTCGATTTTTGTGATGCTCGTCAGGGGGGCGGAGCCTATGGAAAAACGCCAGCAACGC
GGCCTTTTTACGGTTCCTGGCCTTTTGCTGGCCTTTTGCTCACATGTTCTTTCCTGCGTTATCCCCTGAT
TCTGTGGATAACCGTATTACCGCCTTTGAGTGAGCTGATACCGCTCGCCGCAGCCGAACGACCGAGCGCA
GCGAGTCAGTGAGCGAGGAAGCGGAAGAGCGCCTGATGCGGTATTTTCTCCTTACGCATCTGTGCGGTAT
TTCACACCGCATAGACCAGCCGCGTAACCTGGCAAAATCGGTTACGGTTGAGTAATAAATGGATGCCCTG
CGTAAGCGGGTGTGGGCGGACAATAAAGTCTTAAACTGAACAAAATAGATCTAAACTATGACAATAAAGT
CTTAAACTAGACAGAATAGTTGTAAACTGAAATCAGTCCAGTTATGCTGTGAAAAAGCATACTGGACTTT
TGTTATGGCTAAAGCAAACTCTTCATTTTCTGAAGTGCAAATTGCCCGTCGTATTAAAGAGGGGCGTGGC
CAAGGGCATGGTAAAGACTATATTCGCGGCGTTGTGACAATTTACCGAACAACTCCGCGGCCGGGAAGCC
GATCTCGGCTTGAACGAATTGTTAGGTGGCGGTACTTGGGTCGATATCAAAGTGCATCACTTCTTCCCGT
ATGCCCAACTTTGTATAGAGAGCCACTGCGGGATCGTCACCGTAATCTGCTTGCACGTAGATCACATAAG
CACCAAGCGCGTTGGCCTCATGCTTGAGGAGATTGATGAGCGCGGTGGCAATGCCCTGCCTCCGGTGCTC
GCCGGAGACTGCGAGATCATAGAT
